>Addgene plasmid #81355 | pDONR223_SERPINB4_p.A137E | addgene full sequence | sequence record 167667 | Addgene NGS Result
GGCAGTTCCCTACTCTCGCGTTAACGCTAGCATGGATGTTTTCCCAGTCACGACGTTGTAAAACGACGGC
CAGTCTTAAGCTCGGGCCCCAAATAATGATTTTATTTTGACTGATAGTGACCTGTTCGTTGCAACAAATT
GATGAGCAATGCTTTTTTATAATGCCAACTTTGTACAAAAAAGTTGGCACCATGAATTCACTCAGTGAAG
CCAACACCAAGTTCATGTTCGATCTGTTCCAACAGTTCAGAAAATCAAAAGAGAACAACATCTTCTATTC
CCCTATCAGCATCACATCAGCATTAGGGATGGTCCTCTTAGGAGCCAAAGACAACACTGCACAACAAATT
AGCAAGGTTCTTCACTTTGATCAAGTCACAGAGAACACCACAGAAAAAGCTGCAACATATCATGTTGATA
GGTCAGGAAATGTTCATCACCAGTTTCAAAAGCTTCTGACTGAATTCAACAAATCCACTGATGCATATGA
GCTGAAGATCGCCAACAAGCTCTTCGGAGAAAAGACGTATCAATTTTTACAGGAATATTTAGATGCCATC
AAGAAATTTTACCAGACCAGTGTGGAATCTACTGATTTTGAAAATGCTCCAGAAGAAAGTCGAAAGAAGA
TTAACTCCTGGGTGGAAAGTCAAACGAATGAAAAAATTAAAAACCTATTTCCTGATGGGACTATTGGCAA
TGATACGACACTGGTTCTTGTGAACGCAATCTATTTCAAAGGGCAGTGGGAGAATAAATTTAAAAAAGAA
AACACTAAAGAGGAAAAATTTTGGCCAAACAAGAATACATACAAATCTGTACAGATGATGAGGCAATACA
ATTCCTTTAATTTTGCCTTGCTGGAGGATGTACAGGCCAAGGTCCTGGAAATACCATACAAAGGCAAAGA
TCTAAGCATGATTGTGCTGCTGCCAAATGAAATCGATGGTCTGCAGAAGCTTGAAGAGAAACTCACTGCT
GAGAAATTGATGGAATGGACAAGTTTGCAGAATATGAGAGAGACATGTGTCGATTTACACTTACCTCGGT
TCAAAATGGAAGAGAGCTATGACCTCAAGGACACGTTGAGAACCATGGGAATGGTGAATATCTTCAATGG
GGATGCAGACCTCTCAGGCATGACCTGGAGCCACGGTCTCTCAGTATCTAAAGTCCTACACAAGGCCTTT
GTGGAGGTCACTGAGGAGGGAGTGGAAGCTGCAGCTGCCACCGCTGTAGTAGTAGTCGAATTATCATCTC
CTTCAACTAATGAAGAGTTCTGTTGTAATCACCCTTTCCTATTCTTCATAAGGCAAAATAAGACCAACAG
CATCCTCTTCTATGGCAGATTCTCATCCCCATACCCAACTTTCTTGTACAAAGTTGGCATTATAAGAAAG
CATTGCTTATCAATTTGTTGCAACGAACAGGTCACTATCAGTCAAAATAAAATCATTATTTGCCATCCAG
CTGATATCCCCTATAGTGAGTCGTATTACATGGTCATAGCTGTTTCCTGGCAGCTCTGGCCCGTGTCTCA
AAATCTCTGATGTTACATTGCACAAGATAAAAATATATCATCATGCCTCCTCTAGACCAGCCAGGACAGA
AATGCCTCGACTTCGCTGCTACCCAAGGTTGCCGGGTGACGCACACCGTGGAAACGGATGAAGGCACGAA
CCCAGTGGACATAAGCCTGTTCGGTTCGTAAGCTGTAATGCAAGTAGCGTATGCGCTCACGCAACTGGTC
CAGAACCTTGACCGAACGCAGCGGTGGTAACGGCGCAGTGGCGGTTTTCATGGCTTGTTATGACTGTTTT
TTTGGGGTACAGTCTATGCCTCGGGCATCCAAGCAGCAAGCGCGTTACGCCGTGGGTCGATGTTTGATGT
TATGGAGCAGCAACGATGTTACGCAGCAGGGCAGTCGCCCTAAAACAAAGTTAAACATTATGAGGGAAGC
GGTGATCGCCGAAGTATCGACTCAACTATCAGAGGTAGTTGGCGTCATCGAGCGCCATCTCGAACCGACG
TTGCTGGCCGTACATTTGTACGGCTCCGCAGTGGATGGCGGCCTGAAGCCACACAGTGATATTGATTTGC
TGGTTACGGTGACCGTAAGGCTTGATGAAACAACGCGGCGAGCTTTGATCAACGACCTTTTGGAAACTTC
GGCTTCCCCTGGAGAGAGCGAGATTCTCCGCGCTGTAGAAGTCACCATTGTTGTGCACGACGACATCATT
CCGTGGCGTTATCCAGCTAAGCGCGAACTGCAATTTGGAGAATGGCAGCGCAATGACATTCTTGCAGGTA
TCTTCGAGCCAGCCACGATCGACATTGATCTGGCTATCTTGCTGACAAAAGCAAGAGAACATAGCGTTGC
CTTGGTAGGTCCAGCGGCGGAGGAACTCTTTGATCCGGTTCCTGAACAGGATCTATTTGAGGCGCTAAAT
GAAACCTTAACGCTATGGAACTCGCCGCCCGACTGGGCTGGCGATGAGCGAAATGTAGTGCTTACGTTGT
CCCGCATTTGGTACAGCGCAGTAACCGGCAAAATCGCGCCGAAGGATGTCGCTGCCGACTGGGCAATGGA
GCGCCTGCCGGCCCAGTATCAGCCCGTCATACTTGAAGCTAGACAGGCTTATCTTGGACAAGAAGAAGAT
CGCTTGGCCTCGCGCGCAGATCAGTTGGAAGAATTTGTCCACTACGTGAAAGGCGAGATCACCAAGGTAG
TCGGCAAATAACCCTCGAGCCACCCATGACCAAAATCCCTTAACGTGAGTTACGCGTCGTTCCACTGAGC
GTCAGACCCCGTAGAAAAGATCAAAGGATCTTCTTGAGATCCTTTTTTTCTGCGCGTAATCTGCTGCTTG
CAAACAAAAAAACCACCGCTACCAGCGGTGGTTTGTTTGCCGGATCAAGAGCTACCAACTCTTTTTCCGA
AGGTAACTGGCTTCAGCAGAGCGCAGATACCAAATACTGTTCTTCTAGTGTAGCCGTAGTTAGGCCACCA
CTTCAAGAACTCTGTAGCACCGCCTACATACCTCGCTCTGCTAATCCTGTTACCAGTGGCTGCTGCCAGT
GGCGATAAGTCGTGTCTTACCGGGTTGGACTCAAGACGATAGTTACCGGATAAGGCGCAGCGGTCGGGCT
GAACGGGGGGTTCGTGCACACAGCCCAGCTTGGAGCGAACGACCTACACCGAACTGAGATACCTACAGCG
TGAGCTATGAGAAAGCGCCACGCTTCCCGAAGGGAGAAAGGCGGACAGGTATCCGGTAAGCGGCAGGGTC
GGAACAGGAGAGCGCACGAGGGAGCTTCCAGGGGGAAACGCCTGGTATCTTTATAGTCCTGTCGGGTTTC
GCCACCTCTGACTTGAGCGTCGATTTTTGTGATGCTCGTCAGGGGGGCGGAGCCTATGGAAAAACGCCAG
CAACGCGGCCTTTTTACGGTTCCTGGCCTTTTGCTGGCCTTTTGCTCACATGTTCTTTCCTGCGTTATCC
CCTGATTCTGTGGATAACCGTATTACCGCCTTTGAGTGAGCTGATACCGCTCGCCGCAGCCGAACGACCG
AGCGCAGCGAGTCAGTGAGCGAGGAAGCGGAAGAGCGCCCAATACGCAAACCGCCTCTCCCCGCGCGTTG
GCCGATTCATTAATGCAGCTGGCACGACAGGTTTCCCGACTGGAAAGCGGGCAGTGAGCGCAACGCAATT
AATACGCGTACCGCTAGCCAGGAAGAGTTTGTAGAAACGCAAAAAGGCCATCCGTCAGGATGGCCTTCTG
CTTAGTTTGATGCCTGGCAGTTTATGGCGGGCGTCCTGCCCGCCACCCTCCGGGCCGTTGCTTCACAACG
TTCAAATCCGCTCCCGGCGGATTTGTCCTACTCAGGAGAGCGTTCACCGACAAACAACAGATAAAACGAA
AGGCCCAGTCTTCCGACTGAGCCTTTCGTTTTATTTGATGCCT
Features (pLannotate 1.2.2; 12 found; start..end, strand, type, name):
     38..74      -  CDS            lacZα (fragment): LacZα fragment of β-galactosidase; lacZ fragment
     91..186     +  protein_bind   attL3: mutant version of attL; recombination site for the Gateway® LR reaction LR Clonase™
    192..1361    +  CDS            SERPINB4: SPB4_HUMAN - Also known as PI11, SCCA2. Experimental evidence at protein level: Swiss-Prot protein existence level 1. May act as a protease inhibitor to modulate the host immune response against tumor cells. From Homo sapiens (Human).
   1363..1462    -  protein_bind   attL2: mutant version of attL; recombination site for the Gateway® LR reaction LR Clonase™
   1480..1498    -  promoter       T7 promoter: promoter for bacteriophage T7 RNA polymerase
   1688..1711    +  promoter       Pc promoter (fragment): intI1 (promoter lies within the coding sequence); class 1 integron promoter
   1887..1943    +  CDS            GmR (fragment): gentamycin acetyltransferase; aacC1; confers resistance to gentamycin
   1950..2741    +  CDS            SmR: aminoglycoside adenylyltransferase (Murphy, 1985); aadA; confers resistance to spectinomycin and streptomycin
   2834..3422    +  rep_origin     ori: high-copy-number ColE1/pMB1/pBR322/pUC origin of replication
   3605..3697    +  CDS            lacI (fragment): lac repressor; lacI; The lac repressor binds to the lac operator to inhibit transcription in E. coli. This inhibition can be relieved by adding lactose or isopropyl-β-D-thiogalactopyranoside (IPTG).
   3752..3779    -  terminator     rrnB T2 terminator: transcription terminator T2 from the E. coli rrnB gene
   3911..3954    +  terminator     rrnB T1 terminator: Escherichia coli rrnB; transcription terminator T1 from the E. coli rrnB gene
