[The description below was written by a language model from this plasmid's Addgene catalogue record and pLannotate feature annotations shown in this document.]
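Description:
pDONR223_SERPINB4_p.A137E is a Gateway entry clone built on the Invitrogen pDONR223 backbone and carrying a mutant human SERPINB4 open reading frame. It is a bacterial propagation plasmid with no promoter driving the insert. It replicates in E. coli from a high-copy ColE1/pUC-type origin and is selected with spectinomycin through the aadA (SmR) aminoglycoside adenylyltransferase gene, which sits downstream of a fragment of a class 1 integron Pc promoter. The sequenced record is 3,963 nt. Its annotation also picks up backbone remnants: short lacZα, lacI and gentamicin-resistance fragments, rrnB T1 and T2 transcription terminators, and a T7 promoter lying just outside one recombination site in reverse orientation.

The payload is the SERPINB4 coding sequence (also known as SCCA2, PI11 or LEUPIN), a serpin-family protein thought to act as a protease inhibitor. It carries the A137E missense substitution relative to the reference transcript. The ORF is flanked by two attL-type Gateway sites, which the automated annotation labels attL3 and attL2. These allow LR Clonase-mediated transfer of the insert into any compatible destination vector, and that vector then supplies the promoter, tags and selection needed for expression. The clone is in the "open" configuration, with no stop codon immediately after the insert, so the ORF can be read through into a C-terminal fusion encoded by the destination vector. It belongs to the Target Accelerator Plasmid Collection, a set of variant alleles assembled for systematic functional testing of rare cancer-associated mutations. It serves as the source clone for making expression constructs to test this allele.
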