Addgene plasmid #81355: pDONR223_SERPINB4_p.A137E
Purpose: Gateway Donor vector containing SERPINB4 , part of the Target Accelerator Plasmid Collection.
Depositing lab: Jesse Boehm & William Hahn & David Root. Depositing organization: Broad Institute. Publication: Systematic Functional Interrogation of Rare Cancer Variants Identifies Oncogenic Alleles. Kim E, Ilic N, Shrestha Y, Zou L, Kamburov A, Zhu C, Yang X, Lubonja R, Tran N, Nguyen C, Lawrence MS, Piccioni F, Bagul M, Doench JG, Chouinard CR, Wu X, Hogstrom L, Natoli T, Tamayo P, Horn H, Corsello SM, Lage K, Root DE, Subramanian A, Golub TR, Getz G, Boehm JS, Hahn WC. Cancer Discov. 2016 Jul;6(7):714-26. doi: 10.1158/2159-8290.CD-16-0160. Epub 2016 May 4. PubMed 27147599.
Backbone
  Vector backbone: pDONR223
  Backbone manufacturer: Invitrogen
  Backbone size w/o insert (bp): 2790
  Vector type: Gateway Entry vector
Growth in bacteria
  Bacterial resistance: Spectinomycin, 50 μg/mL
  Growth temperature: 37°C
  Growth strain: DH5alpha
  Copy number: High Copy
Gene/Insert
  Gene/Insert name: SERPINB4
  Species: H. sapiens (human)
  Mutation: A137E
  GenBank ID: NM_002974.3
  Entrez Gene: SERPINB4 (a.k.a. LEUPIN, PI11, SCCA-2, SCCA1, SCCA2)
  Promoter: None
  Cloning method: Gateway Cloning
  Sequencing primers: 5′ M13pUC-fwd; 3′ M13-Rev
Terms and licenses: Academic/Nonprofit Terms; Industry Terms: Not Available to Industry
Depositor comments: Open state: NO stop codon immediately follows insert
How to cite: pDONR223_SERPINB4_p.A137E was a gift from Jesse Boehm & William Hahn & David Root (Addgene plasmid # 81355 ; http://n2t.net/addgene:81355 ; RRID:Addgene_81355)
