>Addgene plasmid #81355 | pDONR223_SERPINB4_p.A137E | depositor partial sequence | sequence record 154674 | Insert sequence
ATGAATTCACTCAGTGAAGCCAACACCAAGTTCATGTTCGATCTGTTCCAACAGTTCAGAAAATCAAAAG
AGAACAACATCTTCTATTCCCCTATCAGCATCACATCAGCATTAGGGATGGTCCTCTTAGGAGCCAAAGA
CAACACTGCACAACAAATTAGCAAGGTTCTTCACTTTGATCAAGTCACAGAGAACACCACAGAAAAAGCT
GCAACATATCATGTTGATAGGTCAGGAAATGTTCATCACCAGTTTCAAAAGCTTCTGACTGAATTCAACA
AATCCACTGATGCATATGAGCTGAAGATCGCCAACAAGCTCTTCGGAGAAAAGACGTATCAATTTTTACA
GGAATATTTAGATGCCATCAAGAAATTTTACCAGACCAGTGTGGAATCTACTGATTTTGAAAATGCTCCA
GAAGAAAGTCGAAAGAAGATTAACTCCTGGGTGGAAAGTCAAACGAATGAAAAAATTAAAAACCTATTTC
CTGATGGGACTATTGGCAATGATACGACACTGGTTCTTGTGAACGCAATCTATTTCAAAGGGCAGTGGGA
GAATAAATTTAAAAAAGAAAACACTAAAGAGGAAAAATTTTGGCCAAACAAGAATACATACAAATCTGTA
CAGATGATGAGGCAATACAATTCCTTTAATTTTGCCTTGCTGGAGGATGTACAGGCCAAGGTCCTGGAAA
TACCATACAAAGGCAAAGATCTAAGCATGATTGTGCTGCTGCCAAATGAAATCGATGGTCTGCAGAAGCT
TGAAGAGAAACTCACTGCTGAGAAATTGATGGAATGGACAAGTTTGCAGAATATGAGAGAGACATGTGTC
GATTTACACTTACCTCGGTTCAAAATGGAAGAGAGCTATGACCTCAAGGACACGTTGAGAACCATGGGAA
TGGTGAATATCTTCAATGGGGATGCAGACCTCTCAGGCATGACCTGGAGCCACGGTCTCTCAGTATCTAA
AGTCCTACACAAGGCCTTTGTGGAGGTCACTGAGGAGGGAGTGGAAGCTGCAGCTGCCACCGCTGTAGTA
GTAGTCGAATTATCATCTCCTTCAACTAATGAAGAGTTCTGTTGTAATCACCCTTTCCTATTCTTCATAA
GGCAAAATAAGACCAACAGCATCCTCTTCTATGGCAGATTCTCATCCCCA
